Addgene plasmid #13102: pc3XB-ZF3
Depositing lab: Keith Joung. Depositing organization: Massachusetts General Hospital. Publication: Standardized reagents and protocols for engineering zinc finger nucleases by modular assembly. Wright DA, Thibodeau-Beganny S, Sander JD, Winfrey RJ, Hirsh AS, Eichtinger M, Fu F, Porteus MH, Dobbs D, Voytas DF, Joung JK. Nat Protoc. 2006;1(3):1637-52. doi: 10.1038/nprot.2006.259 PubMed 17406455.
Backbone
  Vector backbone: pc3XB
  Backbone manufacturer: Modified Invitrogen pcDNA3
  Backbone size w/o insert (bp): 5400
  Vector type: Mammalian Expression
  Selectable markers: Neomycin (select with G418)
Growth in bacteria
  Bacterial resistance: Ampicillin, 100 μg/mL
  Growth temperature: 37°C
  Growth strain: XL1 Blue
  Copy number: High Copy
Gene/Insert
  Gene/Insert name: ZF3
  Insert size (bp): 90
  Cloning method: Restriction Enzyme; 5′ cloning site XbaI (not destroyed); 3′ cloning site BamHI (not destroyed)
  Sequencing primers: 5′ T7
Terms and licenses: Academic/Nonprofit Terms; Industry Terms: Not Available to Industry
Depositor comments: Part of the Zinc Finger Consortium Modular Assembly Kit v1.0. Finger protein sequence: PGEKPHICHIQGCGKVYGRSDNLARHLRWH. Target DNA sequence: GAG. This zinc finger is derived from the Sangamo module set.
How to cite: pc3XB-ZF3 was a gift from Keith Joung (Addgene plasmid # 13102 ; http://n2t.net/addgene:13102 ; RRID:Addgene_13102)
