[The description below was written by a language model from this plasmid's Addgene catalogue record and pLannotate feature annotations shown in this document.]
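Description:
pc3XB-ZF3 is a small module plasmid from the Zinc Finger Consortium Modular Assembly Kit v1.0, built on pc3XB, a modified version of the pcDNA3 mammalian expression vector. It is propagated in E. coli as a high-copy plasmid through a ColE1/pUC-type origin with ampicillin selection from the β-lactamase gene. It also retains the standard pcDNA3 accessories: an f1 origin for single-stranded DNA production and an SV40 early promoter-driven neomycin phosphotransferase cassette with an SV40 polyadenylation signal, which allows G418 selection in mammalian cells.

The insert is ZF3, a roughly 90 bp fragment encoding a single C2H2 zinc finger module that recognises the DNA triplet GAG and is derived from the Sangamo module set. It sits between XbaI and BamHI sites, both preserved, downstream of the CMV immediate-early enhancer/promoter and a T7 promoter, and upstream of the bovine growth hormone polyadenylation signal. The automated annotation labels this short coding segment as a fragment of mouse Sp7 (Osx). This most likely reflects sequence similarity between the engineered finger and the Sp-family zinc finger framework, not the presence of an actual Sp7 gene. Similarly, the short hits to an HIV-1 LTR, ble, lacI and an extra SV40 promoter fragment appear to be backbone remnants or annotation artefacts and not functional parts.

The plasmid serves mainly as a source of one archived finger. According to the associated publication, such modules are joined by restriction-based modular assembly into multi-finger arrays with chosen target specificities, which are then used to build zinc finger nucleases for targeted genome modification.
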