Features (pLannotate 1.2.2; 20 found; start..end, strand, type, name):
     28..80      -  misc_feature   bom (fragment): basis of mobility region from pBR322
    235..614     +  enhancer       CMV enhancer: human cytomegalovirus immediate early enhancer
    615..818     +  promoter       CMV promoter: human cytomegalovirus (CMV) immediate early promoter
    814..847     +  LTR            5' LTR (truncated) (fragment): truncated 5' long terminal repeat (LTR) from HIV-1
    863..881     +  promoter       T7 promoter: promoter for bacteriophage T7 RNA polymerase
    930..1016    +  CDS            Sp7 (fragment): SP7_MOUSE - Also known as Osx. Experimental evidence at protein level: Swiss-Prot protein existence level 1. Transcriptional activator essential for osteoblast differentiation (PubMed:11792318, PubMed:17510056, PubMed:30026585). Binds to SP1 and EKLF consensus sequences and to other G/C-rich sequences (PubMed:11792318, PubMed:17510056). From Mus musculus (Mouse).
   1068..1292    +  polyA_signal   bGH poly(A) signal: bovine growth hormone polyadenylation signal
   1296..1317    +  promoter       SV40 promoter (fragment): SV40 enhancer and early promoter
   1338..1766    +  rep_origin     f1 ori (sequence partly withheld): f1 bacteriophage origin of replication; arrow indicates direction of (+) strand synthesis
   1780..2109    +  promoter       SV40 promoter: SV40 enhancer and early promoter
   2180..2971    +  CDS            neo: KKA2_KLEPN - Also known as kan, nptII. Experimental evidence at protein level: Swiss-Prot protein existence level 1. Resistance to kanamycin, neomycin, paromomycin, ribostamycin, butirosin and gentamicin B. From Klebsiella pneumoniae.
   2995..3153    +  CDS            ble (fragment): BLE_KLEPN - Experimental evidence at protein level: Swiss-Prot protein existence level 1. Binding protein with a strong affinity to the bleomycin family of antibiotics. Binds to CL990; an antimitotic-antibiotic compound. From Klebsiella pneumoniae.
   3148..3269    +  polyA_signal   SV40 poly(A) signal: SV40 polyadenylation signal
   3342..3358    -  protein_bind   lac operator: The lac repressor binds to the lac operator to inhibit transcription in E. coli. This inhibition can be relieved by adding lactose or isopropyl-β-D-thiogalactopyranoside (IPTG). lac repressor encoded by lacI
   3366..3396    -  promoter       lac promoter: promoter for the E. coli lac operon
   3411..3432    -  protein_bind   CAP binding site: CAP binding activates transcription in the presence of cAMP. E. coli catabolite activator protein
   3445..3537    -  CDS            lacI (fragment): lac repressor; lacI; The lac repressor binds to the lac operator to inhibit transcription in E. coli. This inhibition can be relieved by adding lactose or isopropyl-β-D-thiogalactopyranoside (IPTG).
   3720..4305    -  rep_origin     ori: high-copy-number ColE1/pMB1/pBR322/pUC origin of replication
   4476..5336    -  CDS            AmpR: β-lactamase; bla; confers resistance to ampicillin, carbenicillin, and related antibiotics
   5337..5441    -  promoter       AmpR promoter: bla
>Addgene plasmid #13102 | pc3XB-ZF3 | depositor full sequence | sequence record 7451 | Author sequence
GACGGATCGGGAGATCTCCCGATCCCCTATGGTGCACTCTCAGTACAATCTGCTCTGATGCCGCATAGTT
AAGCCAGTATCTGCTCCCTGCTTGTGTGTTGGAGGTCGCTGAGTAGTGCGCGAGCAAAATTTAAGCTACA
ACAAGGCAAGGCTTGACCGACAATTGCATGAAGAATCTGCTTAGGGTTAGGCGTTTTGCGCTGCTTCGCG
ATGTACGGGCCAGATATACGCGTTGACATTGATTATTGACTAGTTATTAATAGTAATCAATTACGGGGTC
ATTAGTTCATAGCCCATATATGGAGTTCCGCGTTACATAACTTACGGTAAATGGCCCGCCTGGCTGACCG
CCCAACGACCCCCGCCCATTGACGTCAATAATGACGTATGTTCCCATAGTAACGCCAATAGGGACTTTCC
ATTGACGTCAATGGGTGGAGTATTTACGGTAAACTGCCCACTTGGCAGTACATCAAGTGTATCATATGCC
AAGTACGCCCCCTATTGACGTCAATGACGGTAAATGGCCCGCCTGGCATTATGCCCAGTACATGACCTTA
TGGGACTTTCCTACTTGGCAGTACATCTACGTATTAGTCATCGCTATTACCATGGTGATGCGGTTTTGGC
AGTACATCAATGGGCGTGGATAGCGGTTTGACTCACGGGGATTTCCAAGTCTCCACCCCATTGACGTCAA
TGGGAGTTTGTTTTGGCACCAAAATCAACGGGACTTTCCAAAATGTCGTAACAACTCCGCCCCATTGACG
CAAATGGGCGGTAGGCGTGTACGGTGGGAGGTCTATATAAGCAGAGCTCTCTGGCTAACTAGAGAACCCA
CTGCTTACTGGCTTATCGAAATTAATACGACTCACTATAGGGAGACCCAAGCTGGCTAGCGTTTAAACGG
GCCCTCTAGACCCGGGGAGAAGCCGCATATTTGCCACATCCAAGGCTGTGGGAAGGTGTACGGCCGTAGC
GACAACCTGGCACGTCACTTGCGCTGGCATACCGGTGGATCCTCTGCACAGTAGTAAGCTTAAGTTTAAA
CCGCTGATCAGCCTCGACTGTGCCTTCTAGTTGCCAGCCATCTGTTGTTTGCCCCTCCCCCGTGCCTTCC
TTGACCCTGGAAGGTGCCACTCCCACTGTCCTTTCCTAATAAAATGAGGAAATTGCATCGCATTGTCTGA
GTAGGTGTCATTCTATTCTGGGGGGTGGGGTGGGGCAGGACAGCAAGGGGGAGGATTGGGAAGACAATAG
CAGGCATGCTGGGGATGCGGTGGGCTCTATGGCTTCTGAGGCGGAAAGAACCAGCTGGGGCTCTAGGGGG
TATCCCC
[124 nt withheld, positions 1338-1461]
C
[91 nt withheld, positions 1463-1553]
A
[49 nt withheld, positions 1555-1603]
CCTTTGACGTTGGAGTCCACGTTCTTT
[37 nt withheld, positions 1631-1667]
ACCCTATCTCGGTCTATTCTTTTGATTTATAAGGGATTTTGCCGATTTCGGCCTATTGGTTAAAAAATGA
GCTGATTTAACAAAAATTTAACGCGAATTAATTCTGTGGAATGTGTGTCAGTTAGGGTGTGGAAAGTCCC
CAGGCTCCCCAGCAGGCAGAAGTATGCAAAGCATGCATCTCAATTAGTCAGCAACCAGGTGTGGAAAGTC
CCCAGGCTCCCCAGCAGGCAGAAGTATGCAAAGCATGCATCTCAATTAGTCAGCAACCATAGTCCCGCCC
CTAACTCCGCCCATCCCGCCCCTAACTCCGCCCAGTTCCGCCCATTCTCCGCCCCATGGCTGACTAATTT
TTTTTATTTATGCAGAGGCCGAGGCCGCCTCTGCCTCTGAGCTATTCCAGAAGTAGTGAGGAGGCTTTTT
TGGAGGCCTAGGCTTTTGCAAAAAGCTCCCGGCCGGGAGCTTGTATATCCATTTTCGGATCTGATCAAGA
GACAGGATGAGGATCGTTTCGCATGATTGAACAAGATGGATTGCACGCAGGTTCTCCGGCCGCTTGGGTG
GAGAGGCTATTCGGCTATGACTGGGCACAACAGACAATCGGCTGCTCTGATGCCGCCGTGTTCCGGCTGT
CAGCGCAGGGGCGCCCGGTTCTTTTTGTCAAGACCGACCTGTCCGGTGCCCTGAATGAACTGCAGGACGA
GGCAGCGCGGCTATCGTGGCTGGCCACGACGGGCGTTCCTTGCGCAGCTGTGCTCGACGTTGTCACTGAA
GCGGGAAGGGACTGGCTGCTATTGGGCGAAGTGCCGGGGCAGGATCTCCTGTCATCTCACCTTGCTCCTG
CCGAGAAAGTATCCATCATGGCTGATGCAATGCGGCGGCTGCATACGCTTGATCCGGCTACCTGCCCATT
CGACCACCAAGCGAAACATCGCATCGAGCGAGCACGTACTCGGATGGAAGCCGGTCTTGTCGATCAGGAT
GATCTGGACGAAGAGCATCAGGGGCTCGCGCCAGCCGAACTGTTCGCCAGGCTCAAGGCGCGCATGCCCG
ACGGCGAGGATCTCGTCGTGACCCATGGCGATGCCTGCTTGCCGAATATCATGGTGGAAAATGGCCGCTT
TTCTGGATTCATCGACTGTGGCCGGCTGGGTGTGGCGGACCGCTATCAGGACATAGCGTTGGCTACCCGT
GATATTGCTGAAGAGCTTGGCGGCGAATGGGCTGACCGCTTCCTCGTGCTTTACGGTATCGCCGCTCCCG
ATTCGCAGCGCATCGCCTTCTATCGCCTTCTTGACGAGTTCTTCTGAGCGGGACTCTGGGGTTCGAAATG
ACCGACCAAGCGACGCCCAACCTGCCATCACGAGATTTCGATTCCACCGCCGCCTTCTATGAAAGGTTGG
GCTTCGGAATCGTTTTCCGGGACGCCGGCTGGATGATCCTCCAGCGCGGGGATCTCATGCTGGAGTTCTT
CGCCCACCCCAACTTGTTTATTGCAGCTTATAATGGTTACAAATAAAGCAATAGCATCACAAATTTCACA
AATAAAGCATTTTTTTCACTGCATTCTAGTTGTGGTTTGTCCAAACTCATCAATGTATCTTATCATGTCT
GTATACCGTCGACCTCTAGCTAGAGCTTGGCGTAATCATGGTCATAGCTGTTTCCTGTGTGAAATTGTTA
TCCGCTCACAATTCCACACAACATACGAGCCGGAAGCATAAAGTGTAAAGCCTGGGGTGCCTAATGAGTG
AGCTAACTCACATTAATTGCGTTGCGCTCACTGCCCGCTTTCCAGTCGGGAAACCTGTCGTGCCAGCTGC
ATTAATGAATCGGCCAACGCGCGGGGAGAGGCGGTTTGCGTATTGGGCGCTCTTCCGCTTCCTCGCTCAC
TGACTCGCTGCGCTCGGTCGTTCGGCTGCGGCGAGCGGTATCAGCTCACTCAAAGGCGGTAATACGGTTA
TCCACAGAATCAGGGGATAACGCAGGAAAGAACATGTGAGCAAAAGGCCAGCAAAAGGCCAGGAACCGTA
AAAAGGCCGCGTTGCTGGCGTTTTTCCATAGGCTCCGCCCCCCTGACGAGCATCACAAAAATCGACGCTC
AAGTCAGAGGTGGCGAAACCCGACAGGACTATAAAGATACCAGGCGTTTCCCCCTGGAAGCTCCCTCGTG
CGCTCTCCTGTTCCGACCCTGCCGCTTACCGGATACCTGTCCGCCTTTCTCCCTTCGGGAAGCGTGGCGC
TTTCTCATAGCTCACGCTGTAGGTATCTCAGTTCGGTGTAGGTCGTTCGCTCCAAGCTGGGCTGTGTGCA
CGAACCCCCCGTTCAGCCCGACCGCTGCGCCTTATCCGGTAACTATCGTCTTGAGTCCAACCCGGTAAGA
CACGACTTATCGCCACTGGCAGCAGCCACTGGTAACAGGATTAGCAGAGCGAGGTATGTAGGCGGTGCTA
CAGAGTTCTTGAAGTGGTGGCCTAACTACGGCTACACTAGAAGAACAGTATTTGGTATCTGCGCTCTGCT
GAAGCCAGTTACCTTCGGAAAAAGAGTTGGTAGCTCTTGATCCGGCAAACAAACCACCGCTGGTAGCGGT
TTTTTTGTTTGCAAGCAGCAGATTACGCGCAGAAAAAAAGGATCTCAAGAAGATCCTTTGATCTTTTCTA
CGGGGTCTGACGCTCAGTGGAACGAAAACTCACGTTAAGGGATTTTGGTCATGAGATTATCAAAAAGGAT
CTTCACCTAGATCCTTTTAAATTAAAAATGAAGTTTTAAATCAATCTAAAGTATATATGAGTAAACTTGG
TCTGACAGTTACCAATGCTTAATCAGTGAGGCACCTATCTCAGCGATCTGTCTATTTCGTTCATCCATAG
TTGCCTGACTCCCCGTCGTGTAGATAACTACGATACGGGAGGGCTTACCATCTGGCCCCAGTGCTGCAAT
GATACCGCGAGACCCACGCTCACCGGCTCCAGATTTATCAGCAATAAACCAGCCAGCCGGAAGGGCCGAG
CGCAGAAGTGGTCCTGCAACTTTATCCGCCTCCATCCAGTCTATTAATTGTTGCCGGGAAGCTAGAGTAA
GTAGTTCGCCAGTTAATAGTTTGCGCAACGTTGTTGCCATTGCTACAGGCATCGTGGTGTCACGCTCGTC
GTTTGGTATGGCTTCATTCAGCTCCGGTTCCCAACGATCAAGGCGAGTTACATGATCCCCCATGTTGTGC
AAAAAAGCGGTTAGCTCCTTCGGTCCTCCGATCGTTGTCAGAAGTAAGTTGGCCGCAGTGTTATCACTCA
TGGTTATGGCAGCACTGCATAATTCTCTTACTGTCATGCCATCCGTAAGATGCTTTTCTGTGACTGGTGA
GTACTCAACCAAGTCATTCTGAGAATAGTGTATGCGGCGACCGAGTTGCTCTTGCCCGGCGTCAATACGG
GATAATACCGCGCCACATAGCAGAACTTTAAAAGTGCTCATCATTGGAAAACGTTCTTCGGGGCGAAAAC
TCTCAAGGATCTTACCGCTGTTGAGATCCAGTTCGATGTAACCCACTCGTGCACCCAACTGATCTTCAGC
ATCTTTTACTTTCACCAGCGTTTCTGGGTGAGCAAAAACAGGAAGGCAAAATGCCGCAAAAAAGGGAATA
AGGGCGACACGGAAATGTTGAATACTCATACTCTTCCTTTTTCAATATTATTGAAGCATTTATCAGGGTT
ATTGTCTCATGAGCGGATACATATTTGAATGTATTTAGAAAAATAAACAAATAGGGGTTCCGCGCACATT
TCCCCGAAAAGTGCCACCTGACGTC
