>Addgene plasmid #13102 | pc3XB-ZF3 | addgene partial sequence | sequence record 19486 | CMV-F 5'-CGCAAATGGGCGGTAGGCGTG-3'
CTGCTTACTGGCTTATCGAAATTAATACGACTCACTATAGGGAGACCCAAGCTGGCTAGCGTTTAAACGG
GCCCTCTAGACCCGGGGAGAAGCCGCATATTTGCCACATCCAAGGCTGTGGGAAGGTGTACGGCCGTAGC
GACAACCTGGCACGTCACTTGCGCTGGCATACCGGTGGATCCTCTGCACAGTAGTAAGCTTAAGTTTAAA
CCGCTGATCAGCCTCGACTGTGCCTTCTAGTTGCCAGCCATCTGTTGTTTGCCCCTCCCCCGTGCCTTCC
TTGACCCTGGAAGGTGCCACTCCCACTGTCCTTTCCTAATAAAATGAGGAAATTGCATCGCATTGTCTGA
GTAGGTGTCATTCTATTCTGGGGGGTGGGGTGGGGCAGGACAGCAAGGGGGAGGATTGGGAAGACAATAG
CAGGCATGCTGGGGATGCGGTGGGCTCTATGGCTTCTGAGGCGGAAAGAACCAGCTGGGGCTCTAGGGGG
TATCCCC
[60 nt withheld, positions 498-557]
